>Addgene plasmid #221095 | pRS413-TEF1pr-MFA-NFAPoptim | addgene full sequence | sequence record 466718 | Addgene NGS Result
CATGATTTTCTGTTACACCTAACTTTTTGTGTGGTGCCCTCCTCCTTGTCAATATTAATGTTAAAGTGCA
ATTCTTTTTCCTTATCACGTTGAGCCATTAGTATCAATTTGCTTACCTGTATTCCTTTACATCCTCCTTT
TTCTCCTTCTTGATAAATGTATGTAGATTGCGTATATAGTTTCGTCTACCCTATGAACATATTCCATTTT
GTAATTTCGTGTCGTTTCTATTATGAATTTCATTTATAAAGTTTATGTACAAATATCATAAAAAAAGAGA
ATCTTTTTAAGCAAGGATTTTCTTAACTTCTTCGGCGACAGCATCACCGACTTCGGTGGTACTGTTGGAA
CCACCTAAATCACCAGTTCTGATACCTGCATCCAAAACCTTTTTAACTGCATCTTCAATGGCCTTACCTT
CTTCAGGCAAGTTCAATGACAATTTCAACATCATTGCAGCAGACAAGATAGTGGCGATAGGGTTGACCTT
ATTCTTTGGCAAATCTGGAGCAGAACCGTGGCATGGTTCGTACAAACCAAATGCGGTGTTCTTGTCTGGC
AAAGAGGCCAAGGACGCAGATGGCAACAAACCCAAGGAACCTGGGATAACGGAGGCTTCATCGGAGATGA
TATCACCAAACATGTTGCTGGTGATTATAATACCATTTAGGTGGGTTGGGTTCTTAACTAGGATCATGGC
GGCAGAATCAATCAATTGATGTTGAACCTTCAATGTAGGGAATTCGTTCTTGATGGTTTCCTCCACAGTT
TTTCTCCATAATCTTGAAGAGGCCAAAACATTAGCTTTATCCAAGGACCAAATAGGCAATGGTGGCTCAT
GTTGTAGGGCCATGAAAGCGGCCATTCTTGTGATTCTTTGCACTTCTGGAACGGTGTATTGTTCACTATC
CCAAGCGACACCATCACCATCGTCTTCCTTTCTCTTACCAAAGTAAATACCTCCCACTAATTCTCTGACA
ACAACGAAGTCAGTACCTTTAGCAAATTGTGGCTTGATTGGAGATAAGTCTAAAAGAGAGTCGGATGCAA
AGTTACATGGTCTTAAGTTGGCGTACAATTGAAGTTCTTTACGGATTTTTAGTAAACCTTGTTCAGGTCT
AACACTACCGGTACCCCATTTAGGACCACCCACAGCACCTAACAAAACGGCATCAGCCTTCTTGGAGGCT
TCCAGCGCCTCATCTGGAAGTGGAACACCTGTAGCATCGATAGCAGCACCACCAATTAAATGATTTTCGA
AATCGAACTTGACATTGGAACGAACATCAGAAATAGCTTTAAGAACCTTAATGGCTTCGGCTGTGATTTC
TTGACCAACGTGGTCACCTGGCAAAACGACGATCTTCTTAGGGGCAGACATTAGAATGGTATATCCTTGA
AATATATATATATATATTGCTGAAATGTAAAAGGTAAGAAAAGTTAGAAAGTAAGACGATTGCTAACCAC
CTATTGGAAAAAACAATAGGTCCTTAAATAATATTGTCAACTTCAAGTATTGTGATGCAAGCATTTAGTC
ATGAACGCTTCTCTATTCTATATGAAAAGCCGGTTCCGGCGCTCTCACCTTTCCTTTTTCTCCCAATTTT
TCAGTTGAAAAAGGTATATGCGTCAGGCGACCTCTGAAATTAACAAAAAATTTCCAGTCATCGAATTTGA
TTCTGTGCGATAGCGCCCCTGTGTGTTCTCGTTATGTTGAGGAAAAAAATAATGGTTGCTAAGAGATTCG
AACTCTTGCATCTTACGATACCTGAGTATTCCCACAGTTAACTGCGGTCAAGATATTTCTTGAATCAGGC
GCCTTAGACCGCTCGGCCAAACAACCAATTACTTGTTGAGAAATAGAGTATAATTATCCTATAAATATAA
CGTTTTTGAACACACATGAACAAGGAAGTACAGGACAATTGATTTTGAAGAGAATGTGGATTTTGATGTA
ATTGTTGGGATTCCATTTTTAATAAGGCAATAATATTAGGTATGTAGATATACTAGAAGTTCTCCTCGAC
CGGTCGATATGCGGTGTGAAATACCGCACAGATGCGTAAGGAGAAAATACCGCATCAGGAAATTGTAAGC
GTTAATATTTTGTTAAAATTCGCGTTAAATTTTTGTTAAATCAGCTCATTTTTTAACCAATAGGCCGAAA
TCGGCAAAATCCCTTATAAATCAAAAGAATAGACCGAGATAGGGT
[37 nt withheld, positions 2216-2252]
AAAGAACGTGGACTCCAACGTCAAAGG
[49 nt withheld, positions 2280-2328]
T
[91 nt withheld, positions 2330-2420]
G
[124 nt withheld, positions 2422-2545]
CCATTCGCCATTCAGGCTGCGCAACTGTTGGGAAGGGCGATCGGTGCGGGCCTCTTCGCTATTACGCCAG
CTGGCGAAAGGGGGATGTGCTGCAAGGCGATTAAGTTGGGTAACGCCAGGGTTTTCCCAGTCACGACGTT
GTAAAACGACGGCCAGTGAGCGCGCGTAATACGACTCACTATAGGGCGAATTGGGTACCGGCCGCAAATT
AAAGCCTTCGAGCGTCCCAAAACCTTCTCAAGCAAGGTTTTCAGTATAATGTTACATGCGTACACGCGTC
TGTACAGAAAAAAAAGAAAAATTTGAAATATAAATAACGTTCTTAATACTAACATAACTATAAAAAAATA
AATAGGGACCTAGACTTCAGGTTGTCTAACTCCTTCCTTTTCGGTTAGAGCGGATGTGGGGGGAGGGCGT
GAATGTAAGCGTGACATAACTAATTACATGACTCGAGGTCGACGGTATCGATAAGCTTGATATCGAATTC
CTGCAGCCCGGGGCGACCCGCACCCGCACCCGCCAGGTCCTCCTCGCTGATCAGCTTCTGCTCCAGGTCC
TCCTCGCTGATCAGCTTCTGCTCAGACAAAACAGTCAATTGAGTACCACCACCGAACAAGTAACCGTCAA
CGTCAGACAAAGAACAGTAGTATTCAGCTTCGTCTTCTGGTTGAGCGTCAGAGATAGTCAAAGCAGCCTT
AGCACCCAACAAAGAACCAGAGAATCTACCTGGAGTCCAAGAGTACTTCTTGTCAGTGTCGAAGATCAAA
GCTCTTGGAGCTTGACCTGGCTTTTGTTGGAACCAGTTAGCGTAGTGACCAGAAGTAACAGCACCAGTAC
CAGAACCACAAGTCAAGATAACAGTACCACCTGGAGAAACAGTAACAGATGGTTCTTGAGTAACAACAGC
TTGAGAACCACCACCACCAGAACCACCACCACCAGAACCACCACCACCAGAACCACCACCACCAGACAAA
ACAGTCAATTGAGTACCACCACCGAACAAGTAACCGTCAACGTCAGACAAAGAACAGTAGTATTCAGCTT
CGTCTTCTGGTTGAGCGTCAGAGATAGTCAAAGCAGCCTTAGCACCCAACAAAGAACCAGAGAATCTACC
TGGAGTCCAAGAGTACTTCTTGTCAGTGTCGAAGATCAAAGCTCTTGGAGCTTGACCTGGCTTTTGTTGG
AACCAGTTAGCGTAGTGACCAGAAGTAACAGCACCAGTACCAGAACCACAAGTCAAGATAACAGTACCAC
CTGGAGAAACAGTAACAGATGGTTCTTGAGTAACAACAGCTTGCATGGATCCTCTTTTATCCAAAGATAC
CCCTTCTTCTTTAGCAGCAATGCTGGCAATAGTAGTATTTATAAACAATAACCCGTTATTTGTGCTGTTG
GAAAATGGCAAAACAGCAACATCGAAATCCCCTTCTAAATCTAAGTAACCGATGACAGCTTCAGCCGGAA
TTTGTGCCGTTTCATCTTCTGTTGTAGTGTTGACTGGAGCAGCTAATGCGGAGGATGCTGCGAATAAAAC
TGCAGTAAAAATTGAAGGAAATCTCATACTAGTTCTAGAAAACTTAGATTAGATTGCTATGCTTTCTTTC
TAATGAGCAAGAAGTAAAAAAAGTTGTAATAGAACAAGAAAAATGAAACTGAAACTTGAGAAATTGAAGA
CCGTTTATTAACTTAAATATCAATGGGAGGTCATCGAAAGAGAAAAAAATCAAAAAAAAAATTTTCAAGA
AAAAGAAACGTGATAAAAATTTTTATTGCCTTTTTCGACGAAGAAAAAGAAACGAGGCGGTCTCTTTTTT
CTTTTCCAAACCTTTAGTACGGGTAATTAACGACACCCTAGAGGAAGAAAGAGGGGAAATTTAGTATGCT
GTGCTTGGGTGTTTTGAAGTGGTACGGCGATGCGCGGAGTCCGAGAAAATCTGGAAGAGTAAAAAAGGAG
TAGAAACATTTTGAAGCTATGAGCTCCAGCTTTTGTTCCCTTTAGTGAGGGTTAATTGCGCGCTTGGCGT
AATCATGGTCATAGCTGTTTCCTGTGTGAAATTGTTATCCGCTCACAATTCCACACAACATACGAGCCGG
AAGCATAAAGTGTAAAGCCTGGGGTGCCTAATGAGTGAGCTAACTCACATTAATTGCGTTGCGCTCACTG
CCCGCTTTCCAGTCGGGAAACCTGTCGTGCCAGCTGCATTAATGAATCGGCCAACGCGCGGGGAGAGGCG
GTTTGCGTATTGGGCGCTCTTCCGCTTCCTCGCTCACTGACTCGCTGCGCTCGGTCGTTCGGCTGCGGCG
AGCGGTATCAGCTCACTCAAAGGCGGTAATACGGTTATCCACAGAATCAGGGGATAACGCAGGAAAGAAC
ATGTGAGCAAAAGGCCAGCAAAAGGCCAGGAACCGTAAAAAGGCCGCGTTGCTGGCGTTTTTCCATAGGC
TCCGCCCCCCTGACGAGCATCACAAAAATCGACGCTCAAGTCAGAGGTGGCGAAACCCGACAGGACTATA
AAGATACCAGGCGTTTCCCCCTGGAAGCTCCCTCGTGCGCTCTCCTGTTCCGACCCTGCCGCTTACCGGA
TACCTGTCCGCCTTTCTCCCTTCGGGAAGCGTGGCGCTTTCTCATAGCTCACGCTGTAGGTATCTCAGTT
CGGTGTAGGTCGTTCGCTCCAAGCTGGGCTGTGTGCACGAACCCCCCGTTCAGCCCGACCGCTGCGCCTT
ATCCGGTAACTATCGTCTTGAGTCCAACCCGGTAAGACACGACTTATCGCCACTGGCAGCAGCCACTGGT
AACAGGATTAGCAGAGCGAGGTATGTAGGCGGTGCTACAGAGTTCTTGAAGTGGTGGCCTAACTACGGCT
ACACTAGAAGAACAGTATTTGGTATCTGCGCTCTGCTGAAGCCAGTTACCTTCGGAAAAAGAGTTGGTAG
CTCTTGATCCGGCAAACAAACCACCGCTGGTAGCGGTGGTTTTTTTGTTTGCAAGCAGCAGATTACGCGC
AGAAAAAAAGGATCTCAAGAAGATCCTTTGATCTTTTCTACGGGGTCTGACGCTCAGTGGAACGAAAACT
CACGTTAAGGGATTTTGGTCATGAGATTATCAAAAAGGATCTTCACCTAGATCCTTTTAAATTAAAAATG
AAGTTTTAAATCAATCTAAAGTATATATGAGTAAACTTGGTCTGACAGTTACCAATGCTTAATCAGTGAG
GCACCTATCTCAGCGATCTGTCTATTTCGTTCATCCATAGTTGCCTGACTCCCCGTCGTGTAGATAACTA
CGATACGGGAGGGCTTACCATCTGGCCCCAGTGCTGCAATGATACCGCGAGACCCACGCTCACCGGCTCC
AGATTTATCAGCAATAAACCAGCCAGCCGGAAGGGCCGAGCGCAGAAGTGGTCCTGCAACTTTATCCGCC
TCCATCCAGTCTATTAATTGTTGCCGGGAAGCTAGAGTAAGTAGTTCGCCAGTTAATAGTTTGCGCAACG
TTGTTGCCATTGCTACAGGCATCGTGGTGTCACGCTCGTCGTTTGGTATGGCTTCATTCAGCTCCGGTTC
CCAACGATCAAGGCGAGTTACATGATCCCCCATGTTGTGCAAAAAAGCGGTTAGCTCCTTCGGTCCTCCG
ATCGTTGTCAGAAGTAAGTTGGCCGCAGTGTTATCACTCATGGTTATGGCAGCACTGCATAATTCTCTTA
CTGTCATGCCATCCGTAAGATGCTTTTCTGTGACTGGTGAGTACTCAACCAAGTCATTCTGAGAATAGTG
TATGCGGCGACCGAGTTGCTCTTGCCCGGCGTCAATACGGGATAATACCGCGCCACATAGCAGAACTTTA
AAAGTGCTCATCATTGGAAAACGTTCTTCGGGGCGAAAACTCTCAAGGATCTTACCGCTGTTGAGATCCA
GTTCGATGTAACCCACTCGTGCACCCAACTGATCTTCAGCATCTTTTACTTTCACCAGCGTTTCTGGGTG
AGCAAAAACAGGAAGGCAAAATGCCGCAAAAAAGGGAATAAGGGCGACACGGAAATGTTGAATACTCATA
CTCTTCCTTTTTCAATATTATTGAAGCATTTATCAGGGTTATTGTCTCATGAGCGGATACATATTTGAAT
GTATTTAGAAAAATAAACAAATAGGGGTTCCGCGCACATTTCCCCGAAAAGTGCCACCTGGGTCCTTTTC
ATCACGTGCTATAAAAATAATTATAATTTAAATTTTTTAATATAAATATATAAATTAAAAATAGAAAGTA
AAAAAAGAAATTAAAGAAAAAATAGTTTTTGTTTTCCGAAGATGTAAAAGACTCTAGGGGGATCGCCAAC
AAATACTACCTTTTATCTTGCTCTTCCTGCTCTCAGGTATTAATGCCGAATTGTTTCATCTTGTCTGTGT
AGAAGACCACACACGAAAATCCTGTGATTTTACATTTTACTTATCGTTAATCGAATGTATATCTATTTAA
TCTGCTTTTCTTGTCTAATAAATATATATGTAAAGTACGCTTTTTGTTGAAATTTTTTAAACCTTTGTTT
ATTTTTTTTTCTTCATTCCGTAACTCTTCTACCTTCTTTATTTACTTTCTAAAATCCAAATACAAAACAT
AAAAATAAATAAACACAGAGTAAATTCCCAAATTATTCCATCATTAAAAGATACGAGGCGCGTGTAAGTT
ACAGGCAAGCGATCCGTCCTAAGAAACCATTATTATCATGACATTAACCTATAAAAATAGGCGTATCACG
AGGCCCTTTCGTCTCGCGCGTTTCGGTGATGACGGTGAAAACCTCTGACACATGCAGCTCCCGGAGACGG
TCACAGCTTGTCTGTAAGCGGATGCCGGGAGCAGACAAGCCCGTCAGGGCGCGTCAGCGGGTGTTGGCGG
GTGTCGGGGCTGGCTTAACTATGCGGCATCAGAGCAGATTGTACTGAGAGTGCACCATATCGACTACGTC
GTTAAGGCCGTTTCTGACAGAGTAAAATTCTTGAGGGAACTTTCACCATTATGGGAAATGGTTCAAGAAG
GTATTGACTTAAACTCCATCAAATGGTCAGGTCATTGAGTGTTTTTTATTTGTTGTATTTTTTTTTTTTT
AGAGAAAATCCTCCAATATATAAATTAGGAATCATAGTTT
Features (pLannotate 1.2.2; 25 found; start..end, strand, type, name):
    287..1381    -  CDS            LEU2: 3-isopropylmalate dehydrogenase, required for leucine biosynthesis; S. cerevisiae LEU2; yeast auxotrophic marker
   1382..1789    -  promoter       LEU2 promoter: S. cerevisiae LEU2
   1929..2006    -  CDS            YO192_YEAST (fragment): Experimental evidence at protein level: Swiss-Prot protein existence level 1. From Saccharomyces cerevisiae (strain ATCC 204508 / S288c) (Baker's yeast).
   2037..2089    +  misc_feature   bom (fragment): basis of mobility region from pBR322
   2117..2545    -  rep_origin     f1 ori (sequence partly withheld): f1 bacteriophage origin of replication; arrow indicates direction of (+) strand synthesis
   2549..2704    -  CDS            lacZα (fragment): LacZα fragment of β-galactosidase; lacZ fragment
   2712..2730    +  promoter       T7 promoter: promoter for bacteriophage T7 RNA polymerase
   2749..2996    -  terminator     CYC1 terminator: S. cerevisiae CYC1; transcription terminator for CYC1
   2997..3048    -  misc_feature   MCS (fragment): pBluescript multiple cloning site
   3132..3458    -  CDS            LV1C_MOUSE: Experimental evidence at protein level: Swiss-Prot protein existence level 1. From Mus musculus (Mouse).
   3522..3848    -  CDS            LV1C_MOUSE: Experimental evidence at protein level: Swiss-Prot protein existence level 1. From Mus musculus (Mouse).
   3858..4112    -  CDS            α-factor secretion signal: N-terminal secretion signal from S. cerevisiae alpha-factor; MFα1; Cleavage by the Kex2 protease occurs after the dibasic KR sequence.
   4128..4526    -  promoter       TEF1 promoter: S. cerevisiae TEF1; promoter for EF-1α
   4544..4562    -  promoter       T3 promoter: promoter for bacteriophage T3 RNA polymerase
   4607..4623    -  protein_bind   lac operator: The lac repressor binds to the lac operator to inhibit transcription in E. coli. This inhibition can be relieved by adding lactose or isopropyl-β-D-thiogalactopyranoside (IPTG). lac repressor encoded by lacI
   4631..4661    -  promoter       lac promoter: promoter for the E. coli lac operon
   4676..4697    -  protein_bind   CAP binding site: CAP binding activates transcription in the presence of cAMP. E. coli catabolite activator protein
   4710..4802    -  CDS            lacI (fragment): lac repressor; lacI; The lac repressor binds to the lac operator to inhibit transcription in E. coli. This inhibition can be relieved by adding lactose or isopropyl-β-D-thiogalactopyranoside (IPTG).
   4985..5573    -  rep_origin     ori: high-copy-number ColE1/pMB1/pBR322/pUC origin of replication
   5744..6604    -  CDS            AmpR: β-lactamase; bla; confers resistance to ampicillin, carbenicillin, and related antibiotics
   6605..6709    -  promoter       AmpR promoter: bla
   6746..7249    +  misc_feature   CEN/ARS: S. cerevisiae CEN6 centromere fused to an autonomously replicating sequence
   7318..7353    +  CDS            rop (fragment): Rop protein, which maintains plasmids at low copy number; rop
   7455..7505    +  misc_feature   bom (fragment): basis of mobility region from pBR322
   7504..7620    +  CDS            NFS1 (fragment): NFS1_YEAST - Also known as SPL1 From Saccharomyces cerevisiae (strain ATCC 204508 / S288c) (Baker's yeast).
