[The description below was written by a language model from this plasmid's Addgene catalogue record and pLannotate feature annotations shown in this document.]
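Description:
pRS413-TEF1pr-MFA-NFAPoptim is a low-copy yeast expression shuttle vector deposited as an empty backbone for putting an N-terminal fluorogen-activating protein (FAP) tag on a gene of interest in Saccharomyces cerevisiae. It is maintained in yeast by a CEN/ARS element (CEN6 centromere fused to an autonomously replicating sequence). In E. coli it is propagated through a ColE1/pUC-type origin with ampicillin resistance, and an f1 origin and remnants of the pBluescript lacZα/MCS region are also present.

There is a discrepancy over the yeast marker. The catalogue entry gives the backbone as pRS413 with HIS3 selection, whereas the annotated full sequence shows a LEU2 coding sequence and promoter and no HIS3 feature. The auxotrophic marker should therefore be verified before use.

The expression cassette runs from the constitutive TEF1 promoter to the CYC1 terminator. Directly downstream of the promoter is a secretion leader that the depositor describes as the MFA1 signal sequence, cloned into the XbaI/SpeI sites to help direct fusion proteins to the ER. The annotation software identifies this element as the α-factor (MFα1) secretion signal with its Kex2 cleavage site. It is followed by the yeast-optimized FAP-2xMYC-linker segment, inserted between BamHI and SmaI. The FAP portion appears in the feature table as two tandem matches to a mouse immunoglobulin lambda light-chain variable domain, while the MYC tags are not separately annotated. Residual MCS sequence lies between the tag and the terminator, where a gene of interest would be cloned in frame.

According to the record, the optimized tag is intended for quantitative protein trafficking and colocalization studies in yeast. FAP tags become fluorescent only on binding an added fluorogen dye.
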