Addgene plasmid #221095: pRS413-TEF1pr-MFA-NFAPoptim
Purpose: (Empty Backbone) FAP insert for N-terminally tagging genes of interest (optimized FAP for yeast expression + 2xMYC tag) + MFA1 signal sequence to help target constructs to the ER
Depositing lab: Allyson O’Donnell. Depositing organization: University of Pittsburgh (University, School of Medicine, and Cancer Institute). Publication: Optimization of the fluorogen-activating protein tag for quantitative protein trafficking and colocalization studies in S. cerevisiae. Oppenheimer KG, Hager NA, McAtee CK, Filiztekin E, Shang C, Warnick JA, Bruchez MP, Brodsky JL, Prosser DC, Kwiatkowski AV, O'Donnell AF. Mol Biol Cell. 2024 Jul 1;35(7):mr5. doi: 10.1091/mbc.E24-04-0174. Epub 2024 May 29. PubMed 38809589.
Backbone
  Vector backbone: pRS413
  Vector type: Yeast Expression
  Selectable markers: HIS3
Growth in bacteria
  Bacterial resistance: Ampicillin, 100 μg/mL
  Growth temperature: 37°C
  Growth strain: DH5alpha
  Copy number: Low Copy
Gene/Insert
  Gene/Insert name: None
Terms and licenses: Academic/Nonprofit Terms; Industry Terms: Not Available to Industry
Depositor comments: The FAPoptim-MYC-Linker sequence was cloned into the BamHI and SmaI sites of the pRS413-TEF1pr plasmid and the MFA1 signal sequence was cloned into the XbaI/SpeI sites upstream of the FAP tag to help target constructs to the ER.
How to cite: pRS413-TEF1pr-MFA-NFAPoptim was a gift from Allyson O’Donnell (Addgene plasmid # 221095 ; http://n2t.net/addgene:221095 ; RRID:Addgene_221095)
